Addgene plasmid #114435: Ai170 (TIT2L-ASAP2s-Kv-ICL-tTA2) targeting vector
Purpose: Target a Cre-dependent voltage sensor ASAP2s cassette into the mouse TIGRE locus
Depositing lab: Michael Lin & Hongkui Zeng. Depositing organization: Allen Institute. Publication: A Suite of Transgenic Driver and Reporter Mouse Lines with Enhanced Brain-Cell-Type Targeting and Functionality. Daigle TL, Madisen L, Hage TA, Valley MT, Knoblich U, Larsen RS, Takeno MM, Huang L, Gu H, Larsen R, Mills M, Bosma-Moody A, Siverts LA, Walker M, Graybuck LT, Yao Z, Fong O, Nguyen TN, Garren E, Lenz GH, Chavarha M, Pendergraft J, Harrington J, Hirokawa KE, Harris JA, Nicovich PR, McGraw MJ, Ollerenshaw DR, Smith KA, Baker CA, Ting JT, Sunkin SM, Lecoq J, Lin MZ, Boyden ES, Murphy GJ, da Costa NM, Waters J, Li L, Tasic B, Zeng H. Cell. 2018 Jul 12;174(2):465-480.e22. doi: 10.1016/j.cell.2018.06.035. PubMed 30007418.
Backbone
  Vector backbone: TIGRE2.0 targeting vector
  Backbone size w/o insert (bp): 15809
  Total vector size (bp): 17326
  Vector type: Mouse Targeting, Cre/Lox
Growth in bacteria
  Bacterial resistance: Ampicillin, 100 μg/mL
  Growth temperature: 30°C
  Growth strain: NEB Stable
  Copy number: Low Copy
Gene/Insert
  Gene/Insert name: ASAP2s-Kv, tTA2 (alt name: ASAP2s)
  Insert size (bp): 1517
  Promoter: TRE2, CAG
  Tag / fusion protein: Kv2.1 tag (C terminal on insert)
  Cloning method: Restriction Enzyme; 5′ cloning site Mlul... (not destroyed); 3′ cloning site MluI (not destroyed)
  Sequencing primers: 5′ CTAATTCCATCAGAAAGCTT; 3′ CTGCCCGGCGGCTGTGAGCG
Resource information
  A portion of this plasmid was derived from a plasmid made by: Michael Lin and Clontech
Terms and licenses: Academic/Nonprofit Terms; Industry Terms: Not Available to Industry
How to cite: Ai170 (TIT2L-ASAP2s-Kv-ICL-tTA2) targeting vector was a gift from Michael Lin & Hongkui Zeng (Addgene plasmid # 114435 ; http://n2t.net/addgene:114435 ; RRID:Addgene_114435)
