[The description below was written by a language model from this plasmid's Addgene catalogue record and pLannotate feature annotations shown in this document.]
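Description:
Ai170 (TIT2L-ASAP2s-Kv-ICL-tTA2) is a roughly 17.3 kb mouse gene-targeting plasmid built on the TIGRE2.0 targeting backbone. It is designed to place a Cre-dependent genetically encoded voltage indicator, together with its own transactivator, into the mouse TIGRE locus. It is maintained in E. coli through a ColE1/pMB1-type origin and an ampicillin resistance gene, and the record lists it as low copy. The depositor and sequencing-derived records differ by only a few bases and give the same feature map.

The payload consists of two expression units. In the first, a tetracycline response element with a minimal CMV promoter (TRE2) is followed by a loxP-flanked stop cassette made of synthetic, hGH and PGK polyadenylation signals. Downstream lies ASAP2s, detected in the annotation through its GFP-derived portion, fused at its C terminus to a Kv2.1 (Kcnb1) fragment, then WPRE and a bGH poly(A). In the second unit, a CAG promoter (CMV enhancer, chicken β-actin promoter, chimeric intron) is followed by a lox2272-flanked stop cassette and the tTA2 transactivator, again with WPRE and bGH poly(A). The annotation tool labels the tTA2 region as rtTA3/VP48 by similarity. Cre therefore removes both stops, allowing CAG-driven tTA2 to activate the TRE promoter and amplify sensor expression only in Cre-expressing cells.

Repeated segments flagged as OR51A4 fragments flank the units; these are probably spurious matches to repeated, unnamed elements. A φC31 attB site, a partial FRT site and a PGK promoter driving a truncated hygromycin resistance gene lie downstream, which may suggest selection by marker reconstitution on integration, although the record does not describe the targeting mechanism.

The construct is used to generate Cre-dependent voltage-imaging reporter mice.
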