Features (pLannotate 1.2.2; 44 found; start..end, strand, type, name):
    137..236     +  misc_feature   bom (fragment): basis of mobility region from pBR322
    242..399     -  CDS            lacZα (fragment): LacZα fragment of β-galactosidase; lacZ fragment
   1035..1163    +  CDS            OR51A4 (fragment): O51A4_HUMAN - Experimental evidence at transcript level: Swiss-Prot protein existence level 2. Odorant receptor. From Homo sapiens (Human).
   2251..2379    +  CDS            OR51A4 (fragment): O51A4_HUMAN - Experimental evidence at transcript level: Swiss-Prot protein existence level 2. Odorant receptor. From Homo sapiens (Human).
   2959..3040    -  polyA_signal   SV40 poly(A) signal: SV40 polyadenylation signal
   3054..3324    +  protein_bind   tetracycline response element: contains seven copies of the tetracycline operator tetO tetracycline repressor TetR
   3335..3352    +  misc_feature   MCS (fragment): pUC18/19 multiple cloning site
   3357..3395    +  promoter       minimal CMV promoter: human cytomegalovirus (CMV) immediate early promoter
   3489..3514    +  misc_feature   MCS (fragment): pUC18/19 multiple cloning site
   3529..3562    +  protein_bind   loxP: Cre-mediated recombination occurs in the 8-bp core sequence (GCATACAT). Cre recombinase
   3640..3688    +  polyA_signal   poly(A) signal: synthetic polyadenylation signal
   3697..4173    +  polyA_signal   hGH poly(A) signal: human growth hormone polyadenylation signal
   4185..4646    +  polyA_signal   PGK poly(A) signal: mouse phosphoglycerate kinase 1 polyadenylation signal
   4673..4706    +  protein_bind   loxP: Cre-mediated recombination occurs in the 8-bp core sequence (GCATACAT). Cre recombinase
   5170..5886    +  CDS            cEGFP: cEGFP is a basic (constitutively fluorescent) green fluorescent protein published in 2008, derived from Aequorea victoria.
   6034..6228    +  CDS            Kcnb1 (fragment): KCNB1_RAT - Experimental evidence at protein level: Swiss-Prot protein existence level 1. Voltage-gated potassium channel that mediates transmembrane potassium transport in excitable membranes, primarily in the brain, but also in the pancreas and cardiovascular system. Contributes to the regulation of the action potential (AP) repolarization, duration and frequency of repetitive AP firing in neurons, muscle cells and endocrine cells and plays a role in homeostatic attenuation of electrical excitability throughout the brain (PubMed:10024359, PubMed:10618149, PubMed:12451110, PubMed:17379638, Pu
   6256..6844    +  misc_feature   WPRE: woodchuck hepatitis virus posttranscriptional regulatory element
   6875..7082    +  polyA_signal   bGH poly(A) signal: bovine growth hormone polyadenylation signal
   7646..7774    +  CDS            OR51A4 (fragment): O51A4_HUMAN - Experimental evidence at transcript level: Swiss-Prot protein existence level 2. Odorant receptor. From Homo sapiens (Human).
   8856..8984    +  CDS            OR51A4 (fragment): O51A4_HUMAN - Experimental evidence at transcript level: Swiss-Prot protein existence level 2. Odorant receptor. From Homo sapiens (Human).
   9612..9915    +  enhancer       CMV enhancer: human cytomegalovirus immediate early enhancer
   9917..10194   +  promoter       chicken β-actin promoter: No description available
  10196..11213   +  intron         chimeric intron: chimera between introns from chicken β-actin and rabbit β-globin
  11301..11334   -  protein_bind   lox2272: Cre-mediated recombination occurs in the 8-bp core sequence (GGATACTT). lox2272 sites are compatible with each other, but incompatible with loxP or loxN sites (Lee and Saito, 1988). Cre recombinase
  11372..11420   +  polyA_signal   poly(A) signal: synthetic polyadenylation signal
  11429..11905   +  polyA_signal   hGH poly(A) signal: human growth hormone polyadenylation signal
  11984..12032   +  polyA_signal   HSV TK poly(A) signal: herpes simplex virus thymidine kinase polyadenylation signal (Cole and Stacy, 1985)
  12192..12211   +  protein_bind   FRT (minimal) (fragment): supports FLP-mediated excision but not integration (Turan and Bode, 2011) FLP recombinase from the Saccharomyces cerevisiae 2μ plasmid
  12211..12244   -  protein_bind   lox2272: Cre-mediated recombination occurs in the 8-bp core sequence (GGATACTT). lox2272 sites are compatible with each other, but incompatible with loxP or loxN sites (Lee and Saito, 1988). Cre recombinase
  12269..12966   +  CDS            rtTA3 (fragment): reverse tetracycline transactivator 3 activates expression from Tet-responsive promoters in the presence of doxycycline
  12896..13006   +  CDS            VP48: 3 tandem repeats of the minimal activation domain of herpes simplex virus VP16 (Cheng et al., 2013)
  13058..13646   +  misc_feature   WPRE: woodchuck hepatitis virus posttranscriptional regulatory element
  13677..13884   +  polyA_signal   bGH poly(A) signal: bovine growth hormone polyadenylation signal
  13898..13931   +  protein_bind   attB: minimal attB site for the φC31 integrase (Groth et al., 2000) phage φC31 integrase
  13958..14457   +  promoter       PGK promoter: mouse phosphoglycerate kinase 1 promoter
  14484..14997   +  CDS            HygR (fragment): aminoglycoside phosphotransferase from E. coli; aph(4)-Ia; confers resistance to hygromycin
  15127..15149   -  protein_bind   lac operator (fragment): The lac repressor binds to the lac operator to inhibit transcription in E. coli. This inhibition can be relieved by adding lactose or isopropyl-β-D-thiogalactopyranoside (IPTG). lac repressor encoded by lacI
  15153..15183   -  promoter       lac promoter: promoter for the E. coli lac operon
  15198..15219   -  protein_bind   CAP binding site: CAP binding activates transcription in the presence of cAMP. E. coli catabolite activator protein
  15232..15324   -  CDS            lacI (fragment): lac repressor; lacI; The lac repressor binds to the lac operator to inhibit transcription in E. coli. This inhibition can be relieved by adding lactose or isopropyl-β-D-thiogalactopyranoside (IPTG).
  15507..16095   -  rep_origin     ori: high-copy-number ColE1/pMB1/pBR322/pUC origin of replication
  16266..17126   -  CDS            AmpR: β-lactamase; bla; confers resistance to ampicillin, carbenicillin, and related antibiotics
  17127..17231   -  promoter       AmpR promoter: bla
  17326..35      +  CDS            rop (fragment) (across the origin): Rop protein, which maintains plasmids at low copy number; rop
>Addgene plasmid #114435 | Ai170 (TIT2L-ASAP2s-Kv-ICL-tTA2) targeting vector | depositor full sequence | sequence record 221189 | Ai170 (TIT2L-ASAP2s-Kv-ICL-tTA2) targeting vector sequence 17326 bps
TCGCGCGTTTCGGTGATGACGGTGAAAACCTCTGACACATGCAGCTCCCGGAGACGGTCACAGCTTGTCT
GTAAGCGGATGCCGGGAGCAGACAAGCCCGTCAGGGCGCGTCAGCGGGTGTTGGCGGGTGTCGGGGCTGG
CTTAACTATGCGGCATCAGAGCAGATTGTACTGAGAGTGCACCATATGCGGTGTGAAATACCGCACAGAT
GCGTAAGGAGAAAATACCGCATCAGGCGCCATTCGCCATTCAGGCTGCGCAACTGTTGGGAAGGGCGATC
GGTGCGGGCCTCTTCGCTATTACGCCAGCTGGCGAAAGGGGGATGTGCTGCAAGGCGATTAAGTTGGGTA
ACGCCAGGGTTTTCCCAGTCACGACGTTGTAAAACGACGGCCAGTGAATTCGAGCTCGGTACCGAAGTTC
CTATTCTTCAAATAGTATAGGAACTTCTTTCGGCCGGCCAATCGATTGGATCCGTTTAATTCGAGCTCGC
TAGAGCCCCATCCTCACTGACTCCGTCCTGGAGTTGGATGAGAGATAATGGCCTTACGTTGTGCCAGGGG
AGGGTCGGGCTGGATTTAGCAAGATTTACCTTCTCCAAAGAGCGGTGCTGCAGTGGCACAGCTGCCCACG
GAGGTGGGGGGGTCACCGTCCCTGGAGGTGATGAAGAACTGTGGGGATGTGGCACTGAGGGACATGGCCA
GTGGGCACGGTGGGTGGGTTGGGGTTGGTCTTGGGGATCTTGGAGGGCTTTTCCAGCCTTCATGATTTGA
CGATTGTATGAACATCTACATGGCAATTCTCCAGCTGCCTGTCCCAGTCCTACTGACCCAGCTGTATCTC
TCCAGGCAAGCTCTTCCACCCCTTCTGCTTGCATCCAGACACCATCAAACATGCAGGCTCAGACACAGGG
ACCAGCAGTGTCTGTGGCCTTTTTGTGCTCCTCTCCATGCTGGGTTTTAACTTGCTCTTTGTCCTTCTAT
CCTATCTTCTTATCCTTAAGGCTGTTCTGAACGCTGTGACTTGGAGAGTGTCCCAGAGCCCTCAACACCT
GCATGTCCCACGTCCATGCTGTCCTGCACTTCCTTATCCCCAAGATCTGCCTCTCCGTGATGCACTGAAT
TGGCAAACATGTGTCACCCCAGACCAACAATGTCACAGCAAACTCCCCCTTGATAGGACAAGGGGGAATG
GCTTTACACTGAGACAGGGGAGGTTTGGGTTGGATATGAGGAGGCAGTTTTTCCCCCAGAGGGTGGTGAC
GCACTGAACAGGTTGCCCAAGGAGGCTGTGGATGCCCCATCCCTGCAGGCATTCAAGGCCAGGCTGGATG
TGGCTCTGGGCAGCCTGGGCTGCTGGTTGATGACCCTGCACATAGCAGGGGGTTGGATCTGGATGAGCAC
TGTGCTCCTTTGCAACCCAGGCCGTTCTATGATTCTGTCATTCTAAATCTCTCTTTCAGCCTAAAGCTTT
TTCCCCGTATCCCCCCAGGTGTCTGCAGGCTCAAAGAGCAGCGAGAAGCGTTCAGAGGAAAGCGATCCCG
TGCCACCTTCCCCGTGCCCGGGCTGTCCCCGCACGCTGCCGGCTCGGGGATGCGGGGGGAGCGCCGGACC
GGAGCGGAGCCCCGGGCGGCTCGCTGCTGCCCCCTAGCGGGGGAGGGACGTAATTACATCCCTGGGGGCT
TTGGGGGGGGGCTGTCCCGAGCTCGGTACCGCCCCATCCTCACTGACTCCGTCCTGGAGTTGGATGAGAG
ATAATGGCCTTACGTTGTGCCAGGGGAGGGTCGGGCTGGATTTAGCAAGATTTACCTTCTCCAAAGAGCG
GTGCTGCAGTGGCACAGCTGCCCACGGAGGTGGGGGGGTCACCGTCCCTGGAGGTGATGAAGAACTGTGG
GGATGTGGCACTGAGGGACATGGCCAGTGGGCACGGTGGGTGGGTTGGGGTTGGTCTTGGGGATCTTGGA
GGGCTTTTCCAGCCTTCATGATTTGACGATTGTATGAACATCTACATGGCAATTCTCCAGCTGCCTGTCC
CAGTCCTACTGACCCAGCTGTATCTCTCCAGGCAAGCTCTTCCACCCCTTCTGCTTGCATCCAGACACCA
TCAAACATGCAGGCTCAGACACAGGGACCAGCAGTGTCTGTGGCCTTTTTGTGCTCCTCTCCATGCTGGG
TTTTAACTTGCTCTTTGTCCTTCTATCCTATCTTCTTATCCTTAAGGCTGTTCTGAACGCTGTGACTTGG
AGAGTGTCCCAGAGCCCTCAACACCTGCATGTCCCACGTCCATGCTGTCCTGCACTTCCTTATCCCCAAG
ATCTGCCTCTCCGTGATGCACTGAATTGGCAAACATGTGTCACCCCAGACCAACAATGTCACAGCAAACT
CCCCCTTGATAGGACAAGGGGGAATGGCTTTACACTGAGACAGGGGAGGTTTGGGTTGGATATGAGGAGG
CAGTTTTTCCCCCAGAGGGTGGTGACGCACTGAACAGGTTGCCCAAGGAGGCTGTGGATGCCCCATCCCT
GCAGGCATTCAAGGCCAGGCTGGATGTGGCTCTGGGCAGCCTGGGCTGCTGGTTGATGACCCTGCACATA
GCAGGGGGTTGGATCTGGATGAGCACTGTGCTCCTTTGCAACCCAGGCCGTTCTATGATTCTGTCATTCT
AAATCTCTCTTTCAGCCTAAAGCTTTTTCCCCGTATCCCCCCAGGTGTCTGCAGGCTCAAAGAGCAGCGA
GAAGCGTTCAGAGGAAAGCGATCCCGTGCCACCTTCCCCGTGCCCGGGCTGTCCCCGCACGCTGCCGGCT
CGGGGATGCGGGGGGAGCGCCGGACCGGAGCGGAGCCCCGGGCGGCTCGCTGCTGCCCCCTAGCGGGGGA
GGGACGTAATTACATCCCTGGGGGCTTTGGGGGGGGGCTGTCCCGGTACCCGGGGATCCACCGGTATCGA
TTCGGCCGGCCGACGTCGGCAGTGAAAAAAATGCTTTATTTGTGAAATTTGTGATGCTATTGCTTTATTT
GTAACCATTATAAGCTGCAATAAACAAGTTTCGAGTTTACCACTCCCTATCAGTGATAGAGAAAAGTGAA
AGTCGAGTTTACCACTCCCTATCAGTGATAGAGAAAAGTGAAAGTCGAGTTTACCACTCCCTATCAGTGA
TAGAGAAAAGTGAAAGTCGAGTTTACCACTCCCTATCAGTGATAGAGAAAAGTGAAAGTCGAGTTTACCA
CTCCCTATCAGTGATAGAGAAAAGTGAAAGTCGAGTTTACCACTCCCTATCAGTGATAGAGAAAAGTGAA
AGTCGAGTTTACCACTCCCTATCAGTGATAGAGAAAAGTGAAAGTCGAGCTCGGTACCCGGGTCGAGGTA
GGCGTGTACGGTGGGAGGCCTATATAAGCAGAGCTCGTTTAGTGAACCGTCAGATCGCCTGGAGACGCCA
TCCACGCTGTTTTGACCTCCATAGAAGACACCGGGACCGATCCAGCCTCCGCGGCCCCGAATTCGAGCTC
GGTACCCGGGGATCAAATTCAATTAAATATAACTTCGTATAGCATACATTATACGAAGTTATTCGCGAGT
GAATAAATGAAAGCTTGCAGATCCCCTCAGCACCATGGCTAGCGGCAGCCTCGGAGTTTGAATAGATAGA
ATAAAATATCTTTATTTTCATTCCATCTGTGTGTTGGTTTTTTGTGTGAGATCTACGGGTGGCATCCCTG
TGACCCCTCCCCAGTGCCTCTCCTGGCCCTGGAAGTTGCCACTCCAGTGCCCACCAGCCTTGTCCTAATA
AAATTAAGTTGCATCATTTTGTCTGACTAGGTGTCCTTCTATAATATTATGGGGTGGAGGGGGGTGGTAT
GGAGCAAGGGGCAAGTTGGGAAGACAACCTGTAGGGCCTGCGGGGTCTATTGGGAACCAAGCTGGAGTGC
AGTGGCACAATCTTGGCTCACTGCAATCTCCGCCTCCTGGGTTCAAGCGATTCTCCTGCCTCAGGCTCCC
GAGTTGTTGGGATTCCAGGCATGCATGACCAGGCTCAGCTAATTTTTGTTTTTTTGGTAGAGACGGGGTT
TCACCATATTGGCCAGGCTGGTCTCCAACTCCTAATCTCAGGTGATCTACCCACCTTGGCCTCCCAAATT
GCTGGGATTACAGGCGTGAACCACTGCTCCCTTCCCTGTCCTTCTGCCTCAGCGCTGTAAGTCTGCAGAA
ATTGATGATCTATTAAACAATAAAGATGTCCACTAAAATGGAAGTTTTTCCTGTCATACTTTGTTAAGAA
GGGTGAGAACAGAGTACCTACATTTTGAATGGAAGGATTGGAGCTACGGGGGTGGGGGTGGGGTGGGATT
AGATAAATGCCTGCTCTTTACTGAAGGCTCTTTACTATTGCTTTATGATAATGTTTCATAGTTGGATATC
ATAATTTAAACAAGCAAAACCAAATTAAGGGCCAGCTCATTCCTCCCACTCATGATCTATAGATCTATAG
ATCTCTCGTGGGATCATTGTTTTTCTCTTGATTCCCACTTTGTGGTTCTAAGTACTGTGGTTTCCAAATG
TGTCAGTTTCATAGCCTGAAGAACGAGATCAGCAGCCTCTGTTCCACATACACTTCATTCTCAGTATTGT
TTTGCCAAGTTCTAATTCCATCAGAAAGCTTTTAATTAACTGAATAGCTAACATAACTTCGTATAGCATA
CATTATACGAAGTTATCACGCGTATGGAGACGACTGTGAGGTATGAACAGGGGTCAGAGCTCACTAAAAC
TTCGAGCTCTCCAACAGCAGATGAGCCCACGATAAAGATTGATGATGGTCGTGATGAGGGTAATGAACAA
GACAGCTGTTCCAATACCATTAGGAGAAAAATTTCCCCGTTTGTGATGTCATTTGGATTCAGAGTATTTG
GAGTTGTGCTTATCATTGTAGACATCATAGTGGTGATTGTGGATCTGGCCATCAGTGAGAAGAAAAGAGG
CATTAGAGAGATTCTTGAAGGTGTTTCCCTGGCTATAGCACTCTTCTTCCTTGTTGATGTTCTCATGAGA
GTGTTTGTTGAAGGCTTCAAGAACTATTTCCGGTCCAAACTGAATACTTTGGATGCAGTCATAGTAGTGG
GCACTCTGCTAATTAATATGACCTACTCCTTCTCTGACCTTGCTGCCTTTAACAGCCATAACGTGTATAT
TACCGCGGATAAACAGAAAAACGGCATTAAAGCGAACTTTACCGTGCGCCATAACGTGGAAGATGGCAGC
GTGCAGCTGGCGGATCATTATCAGCAGAACACCCCGATTGGCGATGGCCCGGTGCTGCTGCCGGATAACC
ATTATCTGAGCACCCAGACCGTGCTGAGCAAAGATCCGAACGAAAAACGCGATCACATGGTGCTGCTGGA
ATTTGTGACCGCAGCGGGCATTACACACGGCATGGATGAACTGTATGGCGGCACCGGCGGCAGCGCGAGC
CAGGGCGAAGAACTGTTTACCGGCGTGGTGCCGATTCTGGTGGAACTGGATGGCGATGTGAACGGCCATA
AATTTAGCGTGCGCGGCGAAGGCGAAGGCGATGCGACCATTGGCAAACTGACCCTGAAATTTATTTGCAC
CACCGGCAAACTACCGGTGCCGTGGCCGACCCTGGTGACCACCTTAACCTATGGCGTGCAGTGCTTTAGC
CGCTATCCGGATCATATGAAACGCCATGATTTTTTTAAAAGCGCGATGCCGGAAGGCTATGTGCAGGAAC
GCACCATTAGCTTTAAAGATGATGGCAAATATAAAACCCGCGCGGTGGTGAAATTTGAAGGCGATACCCT
GGTGAACCGCATTGAACTGAAAGGCACCGATTTTAAAGAAGATGGCAACATTCTGGGGCATAAACTGGAA
TATAACACAGATCAGATGCCGCAGATGGTTACTCTTCTTCGAGTTCTGAGAATTGTTATCTTAATAAGAA
TATTTCAGCTGGCTTCACAGAAGAAACAACTTGAAGTGGTAACCCTTAAGGGTTCTTCAGGTTCATCTGG
ATCTTCCACGCGTCAGAGCCAGCCGATTCTGAACACCAAAGAAATGGCGCCGCAGAGCAAACCGCCGGAA
GAACTGGAAATGAGCAGCATGCCGAGCCCGGTGGCGCCGCTGCCGGCGCGCACCGAAGGCGTGATTGATA
TGCGCAGCATGAGCAGCATTGATAGCTTTATTAGCTGCGCGACCGATTTTCCGGAAGCGACCCGCTTTTG
AACGCGTTACGTAAAGCTTGTCGATAATCAACCTCTGGATTACAAAATTTGTGAAAGATTGACTGGTATT
CTTAACTATGTTGCTCCTTTTACGCTATGTGGATACGCTGCTTTAATGCCTTTGTATCATGCTATTGCTT
CCCGTATGGCTTTCATTTTCTCCTCCTTGTATAAATCCTGGTTGCTGTCTCTTTATGAGGAGTTGTGGCC
CGTTGTCAGGCAACGTGGCGTGGTGTGCACTGTGTTTGCTGACGCAACCCCCACTGGTTGGGGCATTGCC
ACCACCTGTCAGCTCCTTTCCGGGACTTTCGCTTTCCCCCTCCCTATTGCCACGGCGGAACTCATCGCCG
CCTGCCTTGCCCGCTGCTGGACAGGGGCTCGGCTGTTGGGCACTGACAATTCCGTGGTGTTGTCGGGGAA
ATCATCGTCCTTTCCTTGGCTGCTCGCCTATGTTGCCACCTGGATTCTGCGCGGGACGTCCTTCTGCTAC
GTCCCTTCGGCCCTCAATCCAGCGGACCTTCCTTCCCGCGGCCTGCTGCCGGCTCTGCGGCCTCTTCCGC
GTCTTCGCCTTCGCCCTCAGACGAGTCGGATCTCCCTTTGGGCCGCCTCCCCGCATCGACACCGAGCGCT
GCTCGAGGCCTCGACTGTGCCTTCTAGTTGCCAGCCATCTGTTGTTTGCCCCTCCCCCGTGCCTTCCTTG
ACCCTGGAAGGTGCCACTCCCACTGTCCTTTCCTAATAAAATGAGGAAATTGCATCGCATTGTCTGAGTA
GGTGTCATTCTATTCTGGGGGGTGGGGTGGGGCAGGACAGCAAGGGGGAGGATTGGGAAGACAATAGCAG
GCATGCTGGGGACACGTGGGATCCTCTAGTCTAGAGCCCCATCCTCACTGACTCCGTCCTGGAGTTGGAT
GAGAGATAATGGCCTTACGTTGTGCCAGGGGAGGGTCGGGCTGGATTTAGCAAGATTTACCTTCTCCAAA
GAGCGGTGCTGCAGTGGCACAGCTGCCCACGGAGGTGGGGGGGTCACCGTCCCTGGAGGTGATGAAGAAC
TGTGGGGATGTGGCACTGAGGGACATGGCCAGTGGGCACGGTGGGTGGGTTGGGGTTGGTCTTGGGGATC
TTGGAGGGCTTTTCCAGCCTTCATGATTTGACGATTGTATGAACATCTACATGGCAATTCTCCAGCTGCC
TGTCCCAGTCCTACTGACCCAGCTGTATCTCTCCAGGCAAGCTCTTCCACCCCTTCTGCTTGCATCCAGA
CACCATCAAACATGCAGGCTCAGACACAGGGACCAGCAGTGTCTGTGGCCTTTTTGTGCTCCTCTCCATG
CTGGGTTTTAACTTGCTCTTTGTCCTTCTATCCTATCTTCTTATCCTTAAGGCTGTTCTGAACGCTGTGA
CTTGGAGAGTGTCCCAGAGCCCTCAACACCTGCATGTCCCACGTCCATGCTGTCCTGCACTTCCTTATCC
CCAAGATCTGCCTCTCCGTGATGCACTGAATTGGCAAACATGTGTCACCCCAGACCAACAATGTCACAGC
AAACTCCCCCTTGATAGGACAAGGGGGAATGGCTTTACACTGAGACAGGGGAGGTTTGGGTTGGATATGA
GGAGGCAGTTTTTCCCCCAGAGGGTGGTGACGCACTGAACAGGTTGCCCAAGGAGGCTGTGGATGCCCCA
TCCCTGCAGGCATTCAAGGCCAGGCTGGATGTGGCTCTGGGCAGCCTGGGCTGCTGGTTGATGACCCTGC
ACATAGCAGGGGGTTGGATCTGGATGAGCACTGTGCTCCTTTGCAACCCAGGCCGTTCTATGATTCTGTC
ATTCTAAATCTCTCTTTCAGCCTAAAGCTTTTTCCCCGTATCCCCCCAGGTGTCTGCAGGCTCAAAGAGC
AGCGAGAAGCGTTCAGAGGAAAGCGATCCCGTGCCACCTTCCCCGTGCCCGGGCTGTCCCCGCACGCTGC
CGGCTCGGGGATGCGGGGGGAGCGCCGGACCGGAGCGGAGCCCCGGGCGGCTCGCTGCTGCCCCCTAGCG
GGGGAGGGACGTAATTACATCCCTGGGGGCTTTGGGGGGGGGCTGTCCCTCTAGAGCCCCATCCTCACTG
ACTCCGTCCTGGAGTTGGATGAGAGATAATGGCCTTACGTTGTGCCAGGGGAGGGTCGGGCTGGATTTAG
CAAGATTTACCTTCTCCAAAGAGCGGTGCTGCAGTGGCACAGCTGCCCACGGAGGTGGGGGGGTCACCGT
CCCTGGAGGTGATGAAGAACTGTGGGGATGTGGCACTGAGGGACATGGCCAGTGGGCACGGTGGGTGGGT
TGGGGTTGGTCTTGGGGATCTTGGAGGGCTTTTCCAGCCTTCATGATTTGACGATTGTATGAACATCTAC
ATGGCAATTCTCCAGCTGCCTGTCCCAGTCCTACTGACCCAGCTGTATCTCTCCAGGCAAGCTCTTCCAC
CCCTTCTGCTTGCATCCAGACACCATCAAACATGCAGGCTCAGACACAGGGACCAGCAGTGTCTGTGGCC
TTTTTGTGCTCCTCTCCATGCTGGGTTTTAACTTGCTCTTTGTCCTTCTATCCTATCTTCTTATCCTTAA
GGCTGTTCTGAACGCTGTGACTTGGAGAGTGTCCCAGAGCCCTCAACACCTGCATGTCCCACGTCCATGC
TGTCCTGCACTTCCTTATCCCCAAGATCTGCCTCTCCGTGATGCACTGAATTGGCAAACATGTGTCACCC
CAGACCAACAATGTCACAGCAAACTCCCCCTTGATAGGACAAGGGGGAATGGCTTTACACTGAGACAGGG
GAGGTTTGGGTTGGATATGAGGAGGCAGTTTTTCCCCCAGAGGGTGGTGACGCACTGAACAGGTTGCCCA
AGGAGGCTGTGGATGCCCCATCCCTGCAGGCATTCAAGGCCAGGCTGGATGTGGCTCTGGGCAGCCTGGG
CTGCTGGTTGATGACCCTGCACATAGCAGGGGGTTGGATCTGGATGAGCACTGTGCTCCTTTGCAACCCA
GGCCGTTCTATGATTCTGTCATTCTAAATCTCTCTTTCAGCCTAAAGCTTTTTCCCCGTATCCCCCCAGG
TGTCTGCAGGCTCAAAGAGCAGCGAGAAGCGTTCAGAGGAAAGCGATCCCGTGCCACCTTCCCCGTGCCC
GGGCTGTCCCCGCACGCTGCCGGCTCGGGGATGCGGGGGGAGCGCCGGACCGGAGCGGAGCCCCGGGCGG
CTCGCTGCTGCCCCCTAGCGGGGGAGGGACGTAATTACATCCCTGGGGGCTTTGGGGGGGGGCTGTCCCT
CTAGAAGTCGACGGCGCGCCCTGCAGGAATCTAGTTATTAATAGTAATCAATTACGGGGTCATTAGTTCA
TAGCCCATATATGGAGTTCCGCGTTACATAACTTACGGTAAATGGCCCGCCTGGCTGACCGCCCAACGAC
CCCCGCCCATTGACGTCAATAATGACGTATGTTCCCATAGTAACGCCAATAGGGACTTTCCATTGACGTC
AATGGGTGGAGTATTTACGGTAAACTGCCCACTTGGCAGTACATCAAGTGTATCATATGCCAAGTACGCC
CCCTATTGACGTCAATGACGGTAAATGGCCCGCCTGGCATTATGCCCAGTACATGACCTTATGGGACTTT
CCTACTTGGCAGTACATCTACGTATTAGTCATCGCTATTACCATGGTCGAGGTGAGCCCCACGTTCTGCT
TCACTCTCCCCATCTCCCCCCCCTCCCCACCCCCAATTTTGTATTTATTTATTTTTTAATTATTTTGTGC
AGCGATGGGGGCGGGGGGGGGGGGGGGGCGCGCGCCAGGCGGGGCGGGGCGGGGCGAGGGGCGGGGCGGG
GCGAGGCGGAGAGGTGCGGCGGCAGCCAATCAGAGCGGCGCGCTCCGAAAGTTTCCTTTTATGGCGAGGC
GGCGGCGGCGGCGGCCCTATAAAAAGCGAAGCGCGCGGCGGGCGGGGAGTCGCTGCGACGCTGCCTTCGC
CCCGTGCCCCGCTCCGCCGCCGCCTCGCGCCGCCCGCCCCGGCTCTGACTGACCGCGTTACTCCCACAGG
TGAGCGGGCGGGACGGCCCTTCTCCTCCGGGCTGTAATTAGCGCTTGGTTTAATGACGGCTTGTTTCTTT
TCTGTGGCTGCGTGAAAGCCTTGAGGGGCTCCGGGAGGGCCCTTTGTGCGGGGGGAGCGGCTCGGGGGGT
GCGTGCGTGTGTGTGTGCGTGGGGAGCGCCGCGTGCGGCTCCGCGCTGCCCGGCGGCTGTGAGCGCTGCG
GGCGCGGCGCGGGGCTTTGTGCGCTCCGCAGTGTGCGCGAGGGGAGCGCGGCCGGGGGCGGTGCCCCGCG
GTGCGGGGGGGGCTGCGAGGGGAACAAAGGCTGCGTGCGGGGTGTGTGCGTGGGGGGGTGAGCAGGGGGT
GTGGGCGCGTCGGTCGGGCTGCAACCCCCCCTGCACCCCCCTCCCCGAGTTGCTGAGCACGGCCCGGCTT
CGGGTGCGGGGCTCCGTACGGGGCGTGGCGCGGGGCTCGCCGTGCCGGGCGGGGGGTGGCGGCAGGTGGG
GGTGCCGGGCGGGGCGGGGCCGCCTCGGGCCGGGGAGGGCTCGGGGGAGGGGCGCGGCGGCCCCCGGAGC
GCCGGCGGCTGTCGAGGCGCGGCGAGCCGCAGCCATTGCCTTTTATGGTAATCGTGCGAGAGGGCGCAGG
GACTTCCTTTGTCCCAAATCTGTGCGGAGCCGAAATCTGGGAGGCGCCGCCGCACCCCCTCTAGCGGGCG
CGGGGCGAAGCGGTGCGGCGCCGGCAGGAAGGAAATGGGCGGGGAGGGCCTTCGTGCGTCGCCGCGCCGC
CGTCCCCTTCTCCCTCTCCAGCCTCGGGGCTGTCCGCGGGGGGACGGCTGCCTTCGGGGGGGACGGGGCA
GGGCGGGGTTCGGCTTCTGGCGTGTGACCGGCGGCTCTAGAGCCTCTGCTAACCATGTTCATGCCTTCTT
CTTTTTCCTACAGCTCCTGGGCAACGTGCTGGTTATTGTGCTGTCTCATCATTTTGGCAAAGAATTGATT
TGATACCGCGGGCCCCGCGTGGACGGTACCATAACTTCGTATAAAGTATCCTATACGAAGTTATCCATGG
CTAGCGGCAGCCTCGGAGTTTGAATAGATAGAATAAAATATCTTTATTTTCATTCCATCTGTGTGTTGGT
TTTTTGTGTGAGATCTACGGGTGGCATCCCTGTGACCCCTCCCCAGTGCCTCTCCTGGCCCTGGAAGTTG
CCACTCCAGTGCCCACCAGCCTTGTCCTAATAAAATTAAGTTGCATCATTTTGTCTGACTAGGTGTCCTT
CTATAATATTATGGGGTGGAGGGGGGTGGTATGGAGCAAGGGGCAAGTTGGGAAGACAACCTGTAGGGCC
TGCGGGGTCTATTGGGAACCAAGCTGGAGTGCAGTGGCACAATCTTGGCTCACTGCAATCTCCGCCTCCT
GGGTTCAAGCGATTCTCCTGCCTCAGGCTCCCGAGTTGTTGGGATTCCAGGCATGCATGACCAGGCTCAG
CTAATTTTTGTTTTTTTGGTAGAGACGGGGTTTCACCATATTGGCCAGGCTGGTCTCCAACTCCTAATCT
CAGGTGATCTACCCACCTTGGCCTCCCAAATTGCTGGGATTACAGGCGTGAACCACTGCTCCCTTCCCTG
TCCTTCTGCCTCAGCTAATTGAGTAGGGGGGAGGCTAACTGAAACACGGAAGGAGACAATACCGGAAGGA
ACCCGCGCTATGACGGCAATAAAAAGACAGAATAAAACGCACGGGTGTTGGGTCGTTTGTTCATAAACGC
GGGGTTCGGTCCCAGGGCTGGCACTCTGTCGATACCCCACCGAGACCCCATTGGGGCCAATACGCCCGCG
TTTCTTCCTTTTCCCCACCCCACCCCCCAAGTTCGGGTGAAGGCCCAGGGCTCGCAGCCAACGTCGGGGC
GGCAGGCCGTGGAAGTTCCTATTCTCTAGAATAACTTCGTATAAAGTATCCTATACGAAGTTATACGCGC
GCGTCCATTTAATTCACCATGTCTAGACTGGACAAGAGCAAAGTCATAAACTCTGCTCTGGAATTACTCA
ATGAAGTCGGTATCGAAGGCCTGACGACAAGGAAACTCGCTCAAAAGCTGGGAGTTGAGCAGCCTACCCT
GTACTGGCACGTGAAGAACAAGCGGGCCCTGCTCGATGCCCTGGCAATCGAGATGCTGGACAGGCATCAT
ACCCACTTCTGCCCCCTGGAAGGCGAGTCATGGCAAGACTTTCTGCGGAACAACGCCAAGTCATTCCGCT
GTGCTCTCCTCTCACATCGCGACGGGGCTAAAGTGCATCTCGGCACCCGCCCAACAGAGAAACAGTACGA
AACCCTGGAAAATCAGCTCGCGTTCCTGTGTCAGCAAGGCTTCTCCCTGGAGAACGCACTGTACGCTCTG
TCCGCCGTGGGCCACTTTACACTGGGCTGCGTATTGGAGGATCAGGAGCATCAAGTAGCAAAAGAGGAAA
GAGAGACACCTACCACCGATTCTATGCCCCCACTTCTGAGACAAGCAATTGAGCTGTTCGACCATCAGGG
AGCCGAACCTGCCTTCCTTTTCGGCCTGGAACTAATCATATGTGGCCTGGAGAAACAGCTAAAGTGCGAA
AGCGGCGGGCCGGCCGACGCCCTTGACGATTTTGACTTAGACATGCTCCCAGCCGATGCCCTTGACGACT
TTGACCTTGATATGCTGCCTGCTGACGCTCTTGACGATTTTGACCTTGACATGCTCCCCGGGTAACTAAG
TAAGGATCAAATGGCGCGTTACGTAAAGCTTGTCGATAATCAACCTCTGGATTACAAAATTTGTGAAAGA
TTGACTGGTATTCTTAACTATGTTGCTCCTTTTACGCTATGTGGATACGCTGCTTTAATGCCTTTGTATC
ATGCTATTGCTTCCCGTATGGCTTTCATTTTCTCCTCCTTGTATAAATCCTGGTTGCTGTCTCTTTATGA
GGAGTTGTGGCCCGTTGTCAGGCAACGTGGCGTGGTGTGCACTGTGTTTGCTGACGCAACCCCCACTGGT
TGGGGCATTGCCACCACCTGTCAGCTCCTTTCCGGGACTTTCGCTTTCCCCCTCCCTATTGCCACGGCGG
AACTCATCGCCGCCTGCCTTGCCCGCTGCTGGACAGGGGCTCGGCTGTTGGGCACTGACAATTCCGTGGT
GTTGTCGGGGAAATCATCGTCCTTTCCTTGGCTGCTCGCCTATGTTGCCACCTGGATTCTGCGCGGGACG
TCCTTCTGCTACGTCCCTTCGGCCCTCAATCCAGCGGACCTTCCTTCCCGCGGCCTGCTGCCGGCTCTGC
GGCCTCTTCCGCGTCTTCGCCTTCGCCCTCAGACGAGTCGGATCTCCCTTTGGGCCGCCTCCCCGCATCG
ACACCGAGCGCTGCTCGAGGCCTCGACTGTGCCTTCTAGTTGCCAGCCATCTGTTGTTTGCCCCTCCCCC
GTGCCTTCCTTGACCCTGGAAGGTGCCACTCCCACTGTCCTTTCCTAATAAAATGAGGAAATTGCATCGC
ATTGTCTGAGTAGGTGTCATTCTATTCTGGGGGGTGGGGTGGGGCAGGACAGCAAGGGGGAGGATTGGGA
AGACAATAGCAGGCATGCTGGGGACACGTGGGATCCGGTGCCAGGGCGTGCCCTTGGGCTCCCCGGGCGC
GTTTGGGCGGCCGCATCGAATTCTACCGGGTAGGGGAGGCGCTTTTCCCAAGGCAGTCTGGAGCATGCGC
TTTAGCAGCCCCGCTGGGCACTTGGCGCTACACAAGTGGCCTCTGGCCTCGCACACATTCCACATCCACC
GGTAGGCGCCAACCGGCTCCGTTCTTTGGTGGCCCCTTCGCGCCACCTTCTACTCCTCCCCTAGTCAGGA
AGTTCCCCCCCGCCCCGCAGCTCGCGTCGTGCAGGACGTGACAAATGGAAGTAGCACGTCTCACTAGTCT
CGTGCAGATGGACAGCACCGCTGAGCAATGGAAGCGGGTAGGCCTTTGGGGCAGCGGCCAATAGCAGCTT
TGCTCCTTCGCTTTCTGGGCTCAGAGGCTGGGAAGGGGTGGGTCCGGGGGCGGGCTCAGGGGCGGGCTCA
GGGGCGGGGCGGGCGCCCGAAGGTCCTCCGGAGGCCCGGCATTCTGCACGCTTCAAAAGCGCACGTCTGC
CGCGCTGTTCTCCTCTTCCTCATCTCCGGGCCTTTCGACCTGCAATCGCCGCTAGCCGCCACCATGAAAA
AGCCTGAACTCACCGCGACGTCTGTCGAGAAGTTTCTGATCGAAAAGTTCGACAGCGTCTCCGACCTGAT
GCAGCTCTCGGAGGGCGAAGAATCTCGTGCTTTCAGCTTCGATGTAGGAGGGCGTGGATATGTCCTGCGG
GTAAATAGCTGCGCCGATGGTTTCTACAAAGATCGTTATGTTTATCGGCACTTTGCATCGGCCGCGCTCC
CGATTCCGGAAGTGCTTGACATTGGGGAATTCAGCGAGAGCCTGACCTATTGCATCTCCCGCCGTGCACA
GGGTGTCACGTTGCAAGACCTGCCTGAAACCGAACTGCCCGCTGTTCTGCAGCCGGTCGCGGAGGCCATG
GATGCGATCGCTGCGGCCGATCTTAGCCAGACGAGCGGGTTCGGCCCATTCGGACCGCAAGGAATCGGTC
AATACACTACATGGCGTGATTTCATATGCGCGATTGCTGATCCCCATGTGTATCACTGGCAAACTGTGAT
GGACGACACCGTCAGTGTAAGTGCTAGCCCCTAGGCCTGAATCGAAGTTCCTATTCTTCAAAAGGTATAG
GAACTTCGAGCTCGTCGACTGCAGAGGCCTGCATGCAAGCTTGGCGTAATCATGGTCATAGCTGTTTCCT
GTGTGAAATTGTTATCCGCTCACAATTCCACACAACATACGAGCCGGAAGCATAAAGTGTAAAGCCTGGG
GTGCCTAATGAGTGAGCTAACTCACATTAATTGCGTTGCGCTCACTGCCCGCTTTCCAGTCGGGAAACCT
GTCGTGCCAGCTGCATTAATGAATCGGCCAACGCGCGGGGAGAGGCGGTTTGCGTATTGGGCGCTCTTCC
GCTTCCTCGCTCACTGACTCGCTGCGCTCGGTCGTTCGGCTGCGGCGAGCGGTATCAGCTCACTCAAAGG
CGGTAATACGGTTATCCACAGAATCAGGGGATAACGCAGGAAAGAACATGTGAGCAAAAGGCCAGCAAAA
GGCCAGGAACCGTAAAAAGGCCGCGTTGCTGGCGTTTTTCCATAGGCTCCGCCCCCCTGACGAGCATCAC
AAAAATCGACGCTCAAGTCAGAGGTGGCGAAACCCGACAGGACTATAAAGATACCAGGCGTTTCCCCCTG
GAAGCTCCCTCGTGCGCTCTCCTGTTCCGACCCTGCCGCTTACCGGATACCTGTCCGCCTTTCTCCCTTC
GGGAAGCGTGGCGCTTTCTCATAGCTCACGCTGTAGGTATCTCAGTTCGGTGTAGGTCGTTCGCTCCAAG
CTGGGCTGTGTGCACGAACCCCCCGTTCAGCCCGACCGCTGCGCCTTATCCGGTAACTATCGTCTTGAGT
CCAACCCGGTAAGACACGACTTATCGCCACTGGCAGCAGCCACTGGTAACAGGATTAGCAGAGCGAGGTA
TGTAGGCGGTGCTACAGAGTTCTTGAAGTGGTGGCCTAACTACGGCTACACTAGAAGAACAGTATTTGGT
ATCTGCGCTCTGCTGAAGCCAGTTACCTTCGGAAAAAGAGTTGGTAGCTCTTGATCCGGCAAACAAACCA
CCGCTGGTAGCGGTGGTTTTTTTGTTTGCAAGCAGCAGATTACGCGCAGAAAAAAAGGATCTCAAGAAGA
TCCTTTGATCTTTTCTACGGGGTCTGACGCTCAGTGGAACGAAAACTCACGTTAAGGGATTTTGGTCATG
AGATTATCAAAAAGGATCTTCACCTAGATCCTTTTAAATTAAAAATGAAGTTTTAAATCAATCTAAAGTA
TATATGAGTAAACTTGGTCTGACAGTTACCAATGCTTAATCAGTGAGGCACCTATCTCAGCGATCTGTCT
ATTTCGTTCATCCATAGTTGCCTGACTCCCCGTCGTGTAGATAACTACGATACGGGAGGGCTTACCATCT
GGCCCCAGTGCTGCAATGATACCGCGAGACCCACGCTCACCGGCTCCAGATTTATCAGCAATAAACCAGC
CAGCCGGAAGGGCCGAGCGCAGAAGTGGTCCTGCAACTTTATCCGCCTCCATCCAGTCTATTAATTGTTG
CCGGGAAGCTAGAGTAAGTAGTTCGCCAGTTAATAGTTTGCGCAACGTTGTTGCCATTGCTACAGGCATC
GTGGTGTCACGCTCGTCGTTTGGTATGGCTTCATTCAGCTCCGGTTCCCAACGATCAAGGCGAGTTACAT
GATCCCCCATGTTGTGCAAAAAAGCGGTTAGCTCCTTCGGTCCTCCGATCGTTGTCAGAAGTAAGTTGGC
CGCAGTGTTATCACTCATGGTTATGGCAGCACTGCATAATTCTCTTACTGTCATGCCATCCGTAAGATGC
TTTTCTGTGACTGGTGAGTACTCAACCAAGTCATTCTGAGAATAGTGTATGCGGCGACCGAGTTGCTCTT
GCCCGGCGTCAATACGGGATAATACCGCGCCACATAGCAGAACTTTAAAAGTGCTCATCATTGGAAAACG
TTCTTCGGGGCGAAAACTCTCAAGGATCTTACCGCTGTTGAGATCCAGTTCGATGTAACCCACTCGTGCA
CCCAACTGATCTTCAGCATCTTTTACTTTCACCAGCGTTTCTGGGTGAGCAAAAACAGGAAGGCAAAATG
CCGCAAAAAAGGGAATAAGGGCGACACGGAAATGTTGAATACTCATACTCTTCCTTTTTCAATATTATTG
AAGCATTTATCAGGGTTATTGTCTCATGAGCGGATACATATTTGAATGTATTTAGAAAAATAAACAAATA
GGGGTTCCGCGCACATTTCCCCGAAAAGTGCCACCTGACGTCTAAGAAACCATTATTATCATGACATTAA
CCTATAAAAATAGGCGTATCACGAGGCCCTTTCGTC
