Features (pLannotate 1.2.2; 44 found; start..end, strand, type, name):
    137..236     +  misc_feature   bom (fragment): basis of mobility region from pBR322
    242..399     -  CDS            lacZα (fragment): LacZα fragment of β-galactosidase; lacZ fragment
   1035..1163    +  CDS            OR51A4 (fragment): O51A4_HUMAN - Experimental evidence at transcript level: Swiss-Prot protein existence level 2. Odorant receptor. From Homo sapiens (Human).
   2261..2389    +  CDS            OR51A4 (fragment): O51A4_HUMAN - Experimental evidence at transcript level: Swiss-Prot protein existence level 2. Odorant receptor. From Homo sapiens (Human).
   2975..3056    -  polyA_signal   SV40 poly(A) signal: SV40 polyadenylation signal
   3070..3340    +  protein_bind   tetracycline response element: contains seven copies of the tetracycline operator tetO tetracycline repressor TetR
   3351..3368    +  misc_feature   MCS (fragment): pUC18/19 multiple cloning site
   3373..3411    +  promoter       minimal CMV promoter: human cytomegalovirus (CMV) immediate early promoter
   3505..3530    +  misc_feature   MCS (fragment): pUC18/19 multiple cloning site
   3545..3578    +  protein_bind   loxP: Cre-mediated recombination occurs in the 8-bp core sequence (GCATACAT). Cre recombinase
   3655..3703    +  polyA_signal   poly(A) signal: synthetic polyadenylation signal
   3712..4188    +  polyA_signal   hGH poly(A) signal: human growth hormone polyadenylation signal
   4200..4661    +  polyA_signal   PGK poly(A) signal: mouse phosphoglycerate kinase 1 polyadenylation signal
   4688..4721    +  protein_bind   loxP: Cre-mediated recombination occurs in the 8-bp core sequence (GCATACAT). Cre recombinase
   5185..5901    +  CDS            cEGFP: cEGFP is a basic (constitutively fluorescent) green fluorescent protein published in 2008, derived from Aequorea victoria.
   6049..6243    +  CDS            Kcnb1 (fragment): KCNB1_RAT - Experimental evidence at protein level: Swiss-Prot protein existence level 1. Voltage-gated potassium channel that mediates transmembrane potassium transport in excitable membranes, primarily in the brain, but also in the pancreas and cardiovascular system. Contributes to the regulation of the action potential (AP) repolarization, duration and frequency of repetitive AP firing in neurons, muscle cells and endocrine cells and plays a role in homeostatic attenuation of electrical excitability throughout the brain (PubMed:10024359, PubMed:10618149, PubMed:12451110, PubMed:17379638, Pu
   6271..6859    +  misc_feature   WPRE: woodchuck hepatitis virus posttranscriptional regulatory element
   6890..7097    +  polyA_signal   bGH poly(A) signal: bovine growth hormone polyadenylation signal
   7656..7784    +  CDS            OR51A4 (fragment): O51A4_HUMAN - Experimental evidence at transcript level: Swiss-Prot protein existence level 2. Odorant receptor. From Homo sapiens (Human).
   8866..8994    +  CDS            OR51A4 (fragment): O51A4_HUMAN - Experimental evidence at transcript level: Swiss-Prot protein existence level 2. Odorant receptor. From Homo sapiens (Human).
   9621..9924    +  enhancer       CMV enhancer: human cytomegalovirus immediate early enhancer
   9926..10203   +  promoter       chicken β-actin promoter: No description available
  10204..11220   +  intron         chimeric intron: chimera between introns from chicken β-actin and rabbit β-globin
  11308..11341   -  protein_bind   lox2272: Cre-mediated recombination occurs in the 8-bp core sequence (GGATACTT). lox2272 sites are compatible with each other, but incompatible with loxP or loxN sites (Lee and Saito, 1988). Cre recombinase
  11379..11427   +  polyA_signal   poly(A) signal: synthetic polyadenylation signal
  11436..11912   +  polyA_signal   hGH poly(A) signal: human growth hormone polyadenylation signal
  11991..12039   +  polyA_signal   HSV TK poly(A) signal: herpes simplex virus thymidine kinase polyadenylation signal (Cole and Stacy, 1985)
  12199..12218   +  protein_bind   FRT (minimal) (fragment): supports FLP-mediated excision but not integration (Turan and Bode, 2011) FLP recombinase from the Saccharomyces cerevisiae 2μ plasmid
  12218..12251   -  protein_bind   lox2272: Cre-mediated recombination occurs in the 8-bp core sequence (GGATACTT). lox2272 sites are compatible with each other, but incompatible with loxP or loxN sites (Lee and Saito, 1988). Cre recombinase
  12276..12973   +  CDS            rtTA3 (fragment): reverse tetracycline transactivator 3 activates expression from Tet-responsive promoters in the presence of doxycycline
  12903..13013   +  CDS            VP48: 3 tandem repeats of the minimal activation domain of herpes simplex virus VP16 (Cheng et al., 2013)
  13065..13653   +  misc_feature   WPRE: woodchuck hepatitis virus posttranscriptional regulatory element
  13684..13891   +  polyA_signal   bGH poly(A) signal: bovine growth hormone polyadenylation signal
  13905..13938   +  protein_bind   attB: minimal attB site for the φC31 integrase (Groth et al., 2000) phage φC31 integrase
  13965..14464   +  promoter       PGK promoter: mouse phosphoglycerate kinase 1 promoter
  14491..15004   +  CDS            HygR (fragment): aminoglycoside phosphotransferase from E. coli; aph(4)-Ia; confers resistance to hygromycin
  15134..15156   -  protein_bind   lac operator (fragment): The lac repressor binds to the lac operator to inhibit transcription in E. coli. This inhibition can be relieved by adding lactose or isopropyl-β-D-thiogalactopyranoside (IPTG). lac repressor encoded by lacI
  15160..15190   -  promoter       lac promoter: promoter for the E. coli lac operon
  15205..15226   -  protein_bind   CAP binding site: CAP binding activates transcription in the presence of cAMP. E. coli catabolite activator protein
  15239..15331   -  CDS            lacI (fragment): lac repressor; lacI; The lac repressor binds to the lac operator to inhibit transcription in E. coli. This inhibition can be relieved by adding lactose or isopropyl-β-D-thiogalactopyranoside (IPTG).
  15514..16102   -  rep_origin     ori: high-copy-number ColE1/pMB1/pBR322/pUC origin of replication
  16273..17133   -  CDS            AmpR: β-lactamase; bla; confers resistance to ampicillin, carbenicillin, and related antibiotics
  17134..17238   -  promoter       AmpR promoter: bla
  17333..35      +  CDS            rop (fragment) (across the origin): Rop protein, which maintains plasmids at low copy number; rop
>Addgene plasmid #114435 | Ai170 (TIT2L-ASAP2s-Kv-ICL-tTA2) targeting vector | addgene full sequence | sequence record 227295 | Addgene NGS Result
TCGCGCGTTTCGGTGATGACGGTGAAAACCTCTGACACATGCAGCTCCCGGAGACGGTCACAGCTTGTCT
GTAAGCGGATGCCGGGAGCAGACAAGCCCGTCAGGGCGCGTCAGCGGGTGTTGGCGGGTGTCGGGGCTGG
CTTAACTATGCGGCATCAGAGCAGATTGTACTGAGAGTGCACCATATGCGGTGTGAAATACCGCACAGAT
GCGTAAGGAGAAAATACCGCATCAGGCGCCATTCGCCATTCAGGCTGCGCAACTGTTGGGAAGGGCGATC
GGTGCGGGCCTCTTCGCTATTACGCCAGCTGGCGAAAGGGGGATGTGCTGCAAGGCGATTAAGTTGGGTA
ACGCCAGGGTTTTCCCAGTCACGACGTTGTAAAACGACGGCCAGTGAATTCGAGCTCGGTACCGAAGTTC
CTATTCTTCAAATAGTATAGGAACTTCTTTCGGCCGGCCAATCGATTGGATCCGTTTAATTCGAGCTCGC
TAGAGCCCCATCCTCACTGACTCCGTCCTGGAGTTGGATGAGAGATAATGGCCTTACGTTGTGCCAGGGG
AGGGTCGGGCTGGATTTAGCAAGATTTACCTTCTCCAAAGAGCGGTGCTGCAGTGGCACAGCTGCCCACG
GAGGTGGGGGGGTCACCGTCCCTGGAGGTGATGAAGAACTGTGGGGATGTGGCACTGAGGGACATGGCCA
GTGGGCACGGTGGGTGGGTTGGGGTTGGTCTTGGGGATCTTGGAGGGCTTTTCCAGCCTTCATGATTTGA
CGATTGTATGAACATCTACATGGCAATTCTCCAGCTGCCTGTCCCAGTCCTACTGACCCAGCTGTATCTC
TCCAGGCAAGCTCTTCCACCCCTTCTGCTTGCATCCAGACACCATCAAACATGCAGGCTCAGACACAGGG
ACCAGCAGTGTCTGTGGCCTTTTTGTGCTCCTCTCCATGCTGGGTTTTAACTTGCTCTTTGTCCTTCTAT
CCTATCTTCTTATCCTTAAGGCTGTTCTGAACGCTGTGACTTGGAGAGTGTCCCAGAGCCCTCAACACCT
GCATGTCCCACGTCCATGCTGTCCTGCACTTCCTTATCCCCAAGATCTGCCTCTCCGTGATGCACTGAAT
TGGCAAACATGTGTCACCCCAGACCAACAATGTCACAGCAAACTCCCCCTTGATAGGACAAGGGGGAATG
GCTTTACACTGAGACAGGGGAGGTTTGGGTTGGATATGAGGAGGCAGTTTTTCCCCCAGAGGGTGGTGAC
GCACTGAACAGGTTGCCCAAGGAGGCTGTGGATGCCCCATCCCTGCAGGCATTCAAGGCCAGGCTGGATG
TGGCTCTGGGCAGCCTGGGCTGCTGGTTGATGACCCTGCACATAGCAGGGGGTTGGATCTGGATGAGCAC
TGTGCTCCTTTGCAACCCAGGCCGTTCTATGATTCTGTCATTCTAAATCTCTCTTTCAGCCTAAAGCTTT
TTCCCCGTATCCCCCCAGGTGTCTGCAGGCTCAAAGAGCAGCGAGAAGCGTTCAGAGGAAAGCGATCCCG
TGCCACCTTCCCCGTGCCCGGGCTGTCCCCGCACGCTGCCGGCTCGGGGATGCGGGGGGAGCGCCGGACC
GGAGCGGAGCCCCGGGCGGCTCGCTGCTGCCCCCTAGCGGGGGAGGGACGTAATTACATCCCTGGGGGCT
TTGGGGGGGGGCTGTCCCTCTAGCGAGCTCGGTACCCAGAGCCCCATCCTCACTGACTCCGTCCTGGAGT
TGGATGAGAGATAATGGCCTTACGTTGTGCCAGGGGAGGGTCGGGCTGGATTTAGCAAGATTTACCTTCT
CCAAAGAGCGGTGCTGCAGTGGCACAGCTGCCCACGGAGGTGGGGGGGTCACCGTCCCTGGAGGTGATGA
AGAACTGTGGGGATGTGGCACTGAGGGACATGGCCAGTGGGCACGGTGGGTGGGTTGGGGTTGGTCTTGG
GGATCTTGGAGGGCTTTTCCAGCCTTCATGATTTGACGATTGTATGAACATCTACATGGCAATTCTCCAG
CTGCCTGTCCCAGTCCTACTGACCCAGCTGTATCTCTCCAGGCAAGCTCTTCCACCCCTTCTGCTTGCAT
CCAGACACCATCAAACATGCAGGCTCAGACACAGGGACCAGCAGTGTCTGTGGCCTTTTTGTGCTCCTCT
CCATGCTGGGTTTTAACTTGCTCTTTGTCCTTCTATCCTATCTTCTTATCCTTAAGGCTGTTCTGAACGC
TGTGACTTGGAGAGTGTCCCAGAGCCCTCAACACCTGCATGTCCCACGTCCATGCTGTCCTGCACTTCCT
TATCCCCAAGATCTGCCTCTCCGTGATGCACTGAATTGGCAAACATGTGTCACCCCAGACCAACAATGTC
ACAGCAAACTCCCCCTTGATAGGACAAGGGGGAATGGCTTTACACTGAGACAGGGGAGGTTTGGGTTGGA
TATGAGGAGGCAGTTTTTCCCCCAGAGGGTGGTGACGCACTGAACAGGTTGCCCAAGGAGGCTGTGGATG
CCCCATCCCTGCAGGCATTCAAGGCCAGGCTGGATGTGGCTCTGGGCAGCCTGGGCTGCTGGTTGATGAC
CCTGCACATAGCAGGGGGTTGGATCTGGATGAGCACTGTGCTCCTTTGCAACCCAGGCCGTTCTATGATT
CTGTCATTCTAAATCTCTCTTTCAGCCTAAAGCTTTTTCCCCGTATCCCCCCAGGTGTCTGCAGGCTCAA
AGAGCAGCGAGAAGCGTTCAGAGGAAAGCGATCCCGTGCCACCTTCCCCGTGCCCGGGCTGTCCCCGCAC
GCTGCCGGCTCGGGGATGCGGGGGGAGCGCCGGACCGGAGCGGAGCCCCGGGCGGCTCGCTGCTGCCCCC
TAGCGGGGGAGGGACGTAATTACATCCCTGGGGGCTTTGGGGGGGGGCTGTCCCTCTAGGGGTACCCGGG
GATCCACCGGTATCGATTCGGCCGGCCGACGTCGGCAGTGAAAAAAATGCTTTATTTGTGAAATTTGTGA
TGCTATTGCTTTATTTGTAACCATTATAAGCTGCAATAAACAAGTTTCGAGTTTACCACTCCCTATCAGT
GATAGAGAAAAGTGAAAGTCGAGTTTACCACTCCCTATCAGTGATAGAGAAAAGTGAAAGTCGAGTTTAC
CACTCCCTATCAGTGATAGAGAAAAGTGAAAGTCGAGTTTACCACTCCCTATCAGTGATAGAGAAAAGTG
AAAGTCGAGTTTACCACTCCCTATCAGTGATAGAGAAAAGTGAAAGTCGAGTTTACCACTCCCTATCAGT
GATAGAGAAAAGTGAAAGTCGAGTTTACCACTCCCTATCAGTGATAGAGAAAAGTGAAAGTCGAGCTCGG
TACCCGGGTCGAGGTAGGCGTGTACGGTGGGAGGCCTATATAAGCAGAGCTCGTTTAGTGAACCGTCAGA
TCGCCTGGAGACGCCATCCACGCTGTTTTGACCTCCATAGAAGACACCGGGACCGATCCAGCCTCCGCGG
CCCCGAATTCGAGCTCGGTACCCGGGGATCAAATTCAATTAAATATAACTTCGTATAGCATACATTATAC
GAAGTTATTCGCGATGAATAAATGAAAGCTTGCAGATCCCCTCAGCACCATGGCTAGCGGCAGCCTCGGA
GTTTGAATAGATAGAATAAAATATCTTTATTTTCATTCCATCTGTGTGTTGGTTTTTTGTGTGAGATCTA
CGGGTGGCATCCCTGTGACCCCTCCCCAGTGCCTCTCCTGGCCCTGGAAGTTGCCACTCCAGTGCCCACC
AGCCTTGTCCTAATAAAATTAAGTTGCATCATTTTGTCTGACTAGGTGTCCTTCTATAATATTATGGGGT
GGAGGGGGGTGGTATGGAGCAAGGGGCAAGTTGGGAAGACAACCTGTAGGGCCTGCGGGGTCTATTGGGA
ACCAAGCTGGAGTGCAGTGGCACAATCTTGGCTCACTGCAATCTCCGCCTCCTGGGTTCAAGCGATTCTC
CTGCCTCAGGCTCCCGAGTTGTTGGGATTCCAGGCATGCATGACCAGGCTCAGCTAATTTTTGTTTTTTT
GGTAGAGACGGGGTTTCACCATATTGGCCAGGCTGGTCTCCAACTCCTAATCTCAGGTGATCTACCCACC
TTGGCCTCCCAAATTGCTGGGATTACAGGCGTGAACCACTGCTCCCTTCCCTGTCCTTCTGCCTCAGCGC
TGTAAGTCTGCAGAAATTGATGATCTATTAAACAATAAAGATGTCCACTAAAATGGAAGTTTTTCCTGTC
ATACTTTGTTAAGAAGGGTGAGAACAGAGTACCTACATTTTGAATGGAAGGATTGGAGCTACGGGGGTGG
GGGTGGGGTGGGATTAGATAAATGCCTGCTCTTTACTGAAGGCTCTTTACTATTGCTTTATGATAATGTT
TCATAGTTGGATATCATAATTTAAACAAGCAAAACCAAATTAAGGGCCAGCTCATTCCTCCCACTCATGA
TCTATAGATCTATAGATCTCTCGTGGGATCATTGTTTTTCTCTTGATTCCCACTTTGTGGTTCTAAGTAC
TGTGGTTTCCAAATGTGTCAGTTTCATAGCCTGAAGAACGAGATCAGCAGCCTCTGTTCCACATACACTT
CATTCTCAGTATTGTTTTGCCAAGTTCTAATTCCATCAGAAAGCTTTTAATTAACTGAATAGCTAACATA
ACTTCGTATAGCATACATTATACGAAGTTATCACGCGTATGGAGACGACTGTGAGGTATGAACAGGGGTC
AGAGCTCACTAAAACTTCGAGCTCTCCAACAGCAGATGAGCCCACGATAAAGATTGATGATGGTCGTGAT
GAGGGTAATGAACAAGACAGCTGTTCCAATACCATTAGGAGAAAAATTTCCCCGTTTGTGATGTCATTTG
GATTCAGAGTATTTGGAGTTGTGCTTATCATTGTAGACATCATAGTGGTGATTGTGGATCTGGCCATCAG
TGAGAAGAAAAGAGGCATTAGAGAGATTCTTGAAGGTGTTTCCCTGGCTATAGCACTCTTCTTCCTTGTT
GATGTTCTCATGAGAGTGTTTGTTGAAGGCTTCAAGAACTATTTCCGGTCCAAACTGAATACTTTGGATG
CAGTCATAGTAGTGGGCACTCTGCTAATTAATATGACCTACTCCTTCTCTGACCTTGCTGCCTTTAACAG
CCATAACGTGTATATTACCGCGGATAAACAGAAAAACGGCATTAAAGCGAACTTTACCGTGCGCCATAAC
GTGGAAGATGGCAGCGTGCAGCTGGCGGATCATTATCAGCAGAACACCCCGATTGGCGATGGCCCGGTGC
TGCTGCCGGATAACCATTATCTGAGCACCCAGACCGTGCTGAGCAAAGATCCGAACGAAAAACGCGATCA
CATGGTGCTGCTGGAATTTGTGACCGCAGCGGGCATTACACACGGCATGGATGAACTGTATGGCGGCACC
GGCGGCAGCGCGAGCCAGGGCGAAGAACTGTTTACCGGCGTGGTGCCGATTCTGGTGGAACTGGATGGCG
ATGTGAACGGCCATAAATTTAGCGTGCGCGGCGAAGGCGAAGGCGATGCGACCATTGGCAAACTGACCCT
GAAATTTATTTGCACCACCGGCAAACTACCGGTGCCGTGGCCGACCCTGGTGACCACCTTAACCTATGGC
GTGCAGTGCTTTAGCCGCTATCCGGATCATATGAAACGCCATGATTTTTTTAAAAGCGCGATGCCGGAAG
GCTATGTGCAGGAACGCACCATTAGCTTTAAAGATGATGGCAAATATAAAACCCGCGCGGTGGTGAAATT
TGAAGGCGATACCCTGGTGAACCGCATTGAACTGAAAGGCACCGATTTTAAAGAAGATGGCAACATTCTG
GGGCATAAACTGGAATATAACACAGATCAGATGCCGCAGATGGTTACTCTTCTTCGAGTTCTGAGAATTG
TTATCTTAATAAGAATATTTCAGCTGGCTTCACAGAAGAAACAACTTGAAGTGGTAACCCTTAAGGGTTC
TTCAGGTTCATCTGGATCTTCCACGCGTCAGAGCCAGCCGATTCTGAACACCAAAGAAATGGCGCCGCAG
AGCAAACCGCCGGAAGAACTGGAAATGAGCAGCATGCCGAGCCCGGTGGCGCCGCTGCCGGCGCGCACCG
AAGGCGTGATTGATATGCGCAGCATGAGCAGCATTGATAGCTTTATTAGCTGCGCGACCGATTTTCCGGA
AGCGACCCGCTTTTGAACGCGTTACGTAAAGCTTGTCGATAATCAACCTCTGGATTACAAAATTTGTGAA
AGATTGACTGGTATTCTTAACTATGTTGCTCCTTTTACGCTATGTGGATACGCTGCTTTAATGCCTTTGT
ATCATGCTATTGCTTCCCGTATGGCTTTCATTTTCTCCTCCTTGTATAAATCCTGGTTGCTGTCTCTTTA
TGAGGAGTTGTGGCCCGTTGTCAGGCAACGTGGCGTGGTGTGCACTGTGTTTGCTGACGCAACCCCCACT
GGTTGGGGCATTGCCACCACCTGTCAGCTCCTTTCCGGGACTTTCGCTTTCCCCCTCCCTATTGCCACGG
CGGAACTCATCGCCGCCTGCCTTGCCCGCTGCTGGACAGGGGCTCGGCTGTTGGGCACTGACAATTCCGT
GGTGTTGTCGGGGAAATCATCGTCCTTTCCTTGGCTGCTCGCCTATGTTGCCACCTGGATTCTGCGCGGG
ACGTCCTTCTGCTACGTCCCTTCGGCCCTCAATCCAGCGGACCTTCCTTCCCGCGGCCTGCTGCCGGCTC
TGCGGCCTCTTCCGCGTCTTCGCCTTCGCCCTCAGACGAGTCGGATCTCCCTTTGGGCCGCCTCCCCGCA
TCGACACCGAGCGCTGCTCGAGGCCTCGACTGTGCCTTCTAGTTGCCAGCCATCTGTTGTTTGCCCCTCC
CCCGTGCCTTCCTTGACCCTGGAAGGTGCCACTCCCACTGTCCTTTCCTAATAAAATGAGGAAATTGCAT
CGCATTGTCTGAGTAGGTGTCATTCTATTCTGGGGGGTGGGGTGGGGCAGGACAGCAAGGGGGAGGATTG
GGAAGACAATAGCAGGCATGCTGGGGACACGTGGGATCCTCTAGAGCCCCATCCTCACTGACTCCGTCCT
GGAGTTGGATGAGAGATAATGGCCTTACGTTGTGCCAGGGGAGGGTCGGGCTGGATTTAGCAAGATTTAC
CTTCTCCAAAGAGCGGTGCTGCAGTGGCACAGCTGCCCACGGAGGTGGGGGGGTCACCGTCCCTGGAGGT
GATGAAGAACTGTGGGGATGTGGCACTGAGGGACATGGCCAGTGGGCACGGTGGGTGGGTTGGGGTTGGT
CTTGGGGATCTTGGAGGGCTTTTCCAGCCTTCATGATTTGACGATTGTATGAACATCTACATGGCAATTC
TCCAGCTGCCTGTCCCAGTCCTACTGACCCAGCTGTATCTCTCCAGGCAAGCTCTTCCACCCCTTCTGCT
TGCATCCAGACACCATCAAACATGCAGGCTCAGACACAGGGACCAGCAGTGTCTGTGGCCTTTTTGTGCT
CCTCTCCATGCTGGGTTTTAACTTGCTCTTTGTCCTTCTATCCTATCTTCTTATCCTTAAGGCTGTTCTG
AACGCTGTGACTTGGAGAGTGTCCCAGAGCCCTCAACACCTGCATGTCCCACGTCCATGCTGTCCTGCAC
TTCCTTATCCCCAAGATCTGCCTCTCCGTGATGCACTGAATTGGCAAACATGTGTCACCCCAGACCAACA
ATGTCACAGCAAACTCCCCCTTGATAGGACAAGGGGGAATGGCTTTACACTGAGACAGGGGAGGTTTGGG
TTGGATATGAGGAGGCAGTTTTTCCCCCAGAGGGTGGTGACGCACTGAACAGGTTGCCCAAGGAGGCTGT
GGATGCCCCATCCCTGCAGGCATTCAAGGCCAGGCTGGATGTGGCTCTGGGCAGCCTGGGCTGCTGGTTG
ATGACCCTGCACATAGCAGGGGGTTGGATCTGGATGAGCACTGTGCTCCTTTGCAACCCAGGCCGTTCTA
TGATTCTGTCATTCTAAATCTCTCTTTCAGCCTAAAGCTTTTTCCCCGTATCCCCCCAGGTGTCTGCAGG
CTCAAAGAGCAGCGAGAAGCGTTCAGAGGAAAGCGATCCCGTGCCACCTTCCCCGTGCCCGGGCTGTCCC
CGCACGCTGCCGGCTCGGGGATGCGGGGGGAGCGCCGGACCGGAGCGGAGCCCCGGGCGGCTCGCTGCTG
CCCCCTAGCGGGGGAGGGACGTAATTACATCCCTGGGGGCTTTGGGGGGGGGCTGTCCCTCTAGAGCCCC
ATCCTCACTGACTCCGTCCTGGAGTTGGATGAGAGATAATGGCCTTACGTTGTGCCAGGGGAGGGTCGGG
CTGGATTTAGCAAGATTTACCTTCTCCAAAGAGCGGTGCTGCAGTGGCACAGCTGCCCACGGAGGTGGGG
GGGTCACCGTCCCTGGAGGTGATGAAGAACTGTGGGGATGTGGCACTGAGGGACATGGCCAGTGGGCACG
GTGGGTGGGTTGGGGTTGGTCTTGGGGATCTTGGAGGGCTTTTCCAGCCTTCATGATTTGACGATTGTAT
GAACATCTACATGGCAATTCTCCAGCTGCCTGTCCCAGTCCTACTGACCCAGCTGTATCTCTCCAGGCAA
GCTCTTCCACCCCTTCTGCTTGCATCCAGACACCATCAAACATGCAGGCTCAGACACAGGGACCAGCAGT
GTCTGTGGCCTTTTTGTGCTCCTCTCCATGCTGGGTTTTAACTTGCTCTTTGTCCTTCTATCCTATCTTC
TTATCCTTAAGGCTGTTCTGAACGCTGTGACTTGGAGAGTGTCCCAGAGCCCTCAACACCTGCATGTCCC
ACGTCCATGCTGTCCTGCACTTCCTTATCCCCAAGATCTGCCTCTCCGTGATGCACTGAATTGGCAAACA
TGTGTCACCCCAGACCAACAATGTCACAGCAAACTCCCCCTTGATAGGACAAGGGGGAATGGCTTTACAC
TGAGACAGGGGAGGTTTGGGTTGGATATGAGGAGGCAGTTTTTCCCCCAGAGGGTGGTGACGCACTGAAC
AGGTTGCCCAAGGAGGCTGTGGATGCCCCATCCCTGCAGGCATTCAAGGCCAGGCTGGATGTGGCTCTGG
GCAGCCTGGGCTGCTGGTTGATGACCCTGCACATAGCAGGGGGTTGGATCTGGATGAGCACTGTGCTCCT
TTGCAACCCAGGCCGTTCTATGATTCTGTCATTCTAAATCTCTCTTTCAGCCTAAAGCTTTTTCCCCGTA
TCCCCCCAGGTGTCTGCAGGCTCAAAGAGCAGCGAGAAGCGTTCAGAGGAAAGCGATCCCGTGCCACCTT
CCCCGTGCCCGGGCTGTCCCCGCACGCTGCCGGCTCGGGGATGCGGGGGGAGCGCCGGACCGGAGCGGAG
CCCCGGGCGGCTCGCTGCTGCCCCCTAGCGGGGGAGGGACGTAATTACATCCCTGGGGGCTTTGGGGGGG
GGCTGTCCCTCTAGAGTCGACGGCGCGCCCTGCAGGAATCTAGTTATTAATAGTAATCAATTACGGGGTC
ATTAGTTCATAGCCCATATATGGAGTTCCGCGTTACATAACTTACGGTAAATGGCCCGCCTGGCTGACCG
CCCAACGACCCCCGCCCATTGACGTCAATAATGACGTATGTTCCCATAGTAACGCCAATAGGGACTTTCC
ATTGACGTCAATGGGTGGAGTATTTACGGTAAACTGCCCACTTGGCAGTACATCAAGTGTATCATATGCC
AAGTACGCCCCCTATTGACGTCAATGACGGTAAATGGCCCGCCTGGCATTATGCCCAGTACATGACCTTA
TGGGACTTTCCTACTTGGCAGTACATCTACGTATTAGTCATCGCTATTACCATGGTCGAGGTGAGCCCCA
CGTTCTGCTTCACTCTCCCCATCTCCCCCCCCTCCCCACCCCCAATTTTGTATTTATTTATTTTTTAATT
ATTTTGTGCAGCGATGGGGGCGGGGGGGGGGGGGGGGCGCGCGCCRGGSGGGGSGGGGSGGGGSGRGGGG
SGGGGSGGGGCGAGGCGGAGAGGTGCGGCGGCAGCCAATCAGAGCGGCGCGCTCCGAAAGTTTCCTTTTA
TGGCGAGGCGGCGGCGGCGGCGGCCCTATAAAAAGCGAAGCGCGCGGCGGGCGGGAGTCGCTGCGCGCTG
CCTTCGCCCCGTGCCCCGCTCCGCCGCCGCCTCGCGCCGCCCGCCCCGGCTCTGACTGACCGCGTTACTC
CCACAGGTGAGCGGGCGGGACGGCCCTTCTCCTCCGGGCTGTAATTAGCGCTTGGTTTAATGACGGCTTG
TTTCTTTTCTGTGGCTGCGTGAAAGCCTTGAGGGGCTCCGGGAGGGCCCTTTGTGCGGGGGGAGCGGCTC
GGGGGGTGCGTGCGTGTGTGTGTGCGTGGGGAGCGCCGCGTGCGGCTCCGCGCTGCCCGGCGGCTGTGAG
CGCTGCGGGCGCGGCGCGGGGCTTTGTGCGCTCCGCAGTGTGCGCGAGGGGAGCGCGGCCGGGGGCGGTG
CCCCGCGGTGCGGGGGGGGCTGCGAGGGGAACAAAGGCTGCGTGCGGGGTGTGTGCGTGGGGGGGTGAGC
AGGGGGTGTGGGCGCGTCGGTCGGGCTGCAACCCCCCCTGCACCCCCCTCCCCGAGTTGCTGAGCACGGC
CCGGCTTCGGGTGCGGGGCTCCGTACGGGGCGTGGCGCGGGGCTCGCCGTGCCGGGCGGGGGGTGGCGGC
AGGTGGGGGTGCCGGGCGGGGCGGGGCCGCCTCGGGCCGGGGAGGGCTCGGGGGAGGGGCGCGGCGGCCC
CCGGAGCGCCGGCGGCTGTCGAGGCGCGGCGAGCCGCAGCCATTGCCTTTTATGGTAATCGTGCGAGAGG
GCGCAGGGACTTCCTTTGTCCCAAATCTGTGCGGAGCCGAAATCTGGGAGGCGCCGCCGCACCCCCTCTA
GCGGGCGCGGGGCGAAGCGGTGCGGCGCCGGCAGGAAGGAAATGGGCGGGGAGGGCCTTCGTGCGTCGCC
GCGCCGCCGTCCCCTTCTCCCTCTCCAGCCTCGGGGCTGTCCGCGGGGGGACGGCTGCCTTCGGGGGGGA
CGGGGCAGGGCGGGGTTCGGCTTCTGGCGTGTGACCGGCGGCTCTAGAGCCTCTGCTAACCATGTTCATG
CCTTCTTCTTTTTCCTACAGCTCCTGGGCAACGTGCTGGTTATTGTGCTGTCTCATCATTTTGGCAAAGA
ATTGATTTGATACCGCGGGCCCCGCGTGGACGGTACCATAACTTCGTATAAAGTATCCTATACGAAGTTA
TCCATGGCTAGCGGCAGCCTCGGAGTTTGAATAGATAGAATAAAATATCTTTATTTTCATTCCATCTGTG
TGTTGGTTTTTTGTGTGAGATCTACGGGTGGCATCCCTGTGACCCCTCCCCAGTGCCTCTCCTGGCCCTG
GAAGTTGCCACTCCAGTGCCCACCAGCCTTGTCCTAATAAAATTAAGTTGCATCATTTTGTCTGACTAGG
TGTCCTTCTATAATATTATGGGGTGGAGGGGGGTGGTATGGAGCAAGGGGCAAGTTGGGAAGACAACCTG
TAGGGCCTGCGGGGTCTATTGGGAACCAAGCTGGAGTGCAGTGGCACAATCTTGGCTCACTGCAATCTCC
GCCTCCTGGGTTCAAGCGATTCTCCTGCCTCAGGCTCCCGAGTTGTTGGGATTCCAGGCATGCATGACCA
GGCTCAGCTAATTTTTGTTTTTTTGGTAGAGACGGGGTTTCACCATATTGGCCAGGCTGGTCTCCAACTC
CTAATCTCAGGTGATCTACCCACCTTGGCCTCCCAAATTGCTGGGATTACAGGCGTGAACCACTGCTCCC
TTCCCTGTCCTTCTGCCTCAGCTAATTGAGTAGGGGGGAGGCTAACTGAAACACGGAAGGAGACAATACC
GGAAGGAACCCGCGCTATGACGGCAATAAAAAGACAGAATAAAACGCACGGGTGTTGGGTCGTTTGTTCA
TAAACGCGGGGTTCGGTCCCAGGGCTGGCACTCTGTCGATACCCCACCGAGACCCCATTGGGGCCAATAC
GCCCGCGTTTCTTCCTTTTCCCCACCCCACCCCCCAAGTTCGGGTGAAGGCCCAGGGCTCGCAGCCAACG
TCGGGGCGGCAGGCCGTGGAAGTTCCTATTCTCTAGAATAACTTCGTATAAAGTATCCTATACGAAGTTA
TACGCGCGCGTCCATTTAATTCACCATGTCTAGACTGGACAAGAGCAAAGTCATAAACTCTGCTCTGGAA
TTACTCAATGAAGTCGGTATCGAAGGCCTGACGACAAGGAAACTCGCTCAAAAGCTGGGAGTTGAGCAGC
CTACCCTGTACTGGCACGTGAAGAACAAGCGGGCCCTGCTCGATGCCCTGGCAATCGAGATGCTGGACAG
GCATCATACCCACTTCTGCCCCCTGGAAGGCGAGTCATGGCAAGACTTTCTGCGGAACAACGCCAAGTCA
TTCCGCTGTGCTCTCCTCTCACATCGCGACGGGGCTAAAGTGCATCTCGGCACCCGCCCAACAGAGAAAC
AGTACGAAACCCTGGAAAATCAGCTCGCGTTCCTGTGTCAGCAAGGCTTCTCCCTGGAGAACGCACTGTA
CGCTCTGTCCGCCGTGGGCCACTTTACACTGGGCTGCGTATTGGAGGATCAGGAGCATCAAGTAGCAAAA
GAGGAAAGAGAGACACCTACCACCGATTCTATGCCCCCACTTCTGAGACAAGCAATTGAGCTGTTCGACC
ATCAGGGAGCCGAACCTGCCTTCCTTTTCGGCCTGGAACTAATCATATGTGGCCTGGAGAAACAGCTAAA
GTGCGAAAGCGGCGGGCCGGCCGACGCCCTTGACGATTTTGACTTAGACATGCTCCCAGCCGATGCCCTT
GACGACTTTGACCTTGATATGCTGCCTGCTGACGCTCTTGACGATTTTGACCTTGACATGCTCCCCGGGT
AACTAAGTAAGGATCAAATGGCGCGTTACGTAAAGCTTGTCGATAATCAACCTCTGGATTACAAAATTTG
TGAAAGATTGACTGGTATTCTTAACTATGTTGCTCCTTTTACGCTATGTGGATACGCTGCTTTAATGCCT
TTGTATCATGCTATTGCTTCCCGTATGGCTTTCATTTTCTCCTCCTTGTATAAATCCTGGTTGCTGTCTC
TTTATGAGGAGTTGTGGCCCGTTGTCAGGCAACGTGGCGTGGTGTGCACTGTGTTTGCTGACGCAACCCC
CACTGGTTGGGGCATTGCCACCACCTGTCAGCTCCTTTCCGGGACTTTCGCTTTCCCCCTCCCTATTGCC
ACGGCGGAACTCATCGCCGCCTGCCTTGCCCGCTGCTGGACAGGGGCTCGGCTGTTGGGCACTGACAATT
CCGTGGTGTTGTCGGGGAAATCATCGTCCTTTCCTTGGCTGCTCGCCTATGTTGCCACCTGGATTCTGCG
CGGGACGTCCTTCTGCTACGTCCCTTCGGCCCTCAATCCAGCGGACCTTCCTTCCCGCGGCCTGCTGCCG
GCTCTGCGGCCTCTTCCGCGTCTTCGCCTTCGCCCTCAGACGAGTCGGATCTCCCTTTGGGCCGCCTCCC
CGCATCGACACCGAGCGCTGCTCGAGGCCTCGACTGTGCCTTCTAGTTGCCAGCCATCTGTTGTTTGCCC
CTCCCCCGTGCCTTCCTTGACCCTGGAAGGTGCCACTCCCACTGTCCTTTCCTAATAAAATGAGGAAATT
GCATCGCATTGTCTGAGTAGGTGTCATTCTATTCTGGGGGGTGGGGTGGGGCAGGACAGCAAGGGGGAGG
ATTGGGAAGACAATAGCAGGCATGCTGGGGACACGTGGGATCCGGTGCCAGGGCGTGCCCTTGGGCTCCC
CGGGCGCGTTTGGGCGGCCGCATCGAATTCTACCGGGTAGGGGAGGCGCTTTTCCCAAGGCAGTCTGGAG
CATGCGCTTTAGCAGCCCCGCTGGGCACTTGGCGCTACACAAGTGGCCTCTGGCCTCGCACACATTCCAC
ATCCACCGGTAGGCGCCAACCGGCTCCGTTCTTTGGTGGCCCCTTCGCGCCACCTTCTACTCCTCCCCTA
GTCAGGAAGTTCCCCCCCGCCCCGCAGCTCGCGTCGTGCAGGACGTGACAAATGGAAGTAGCACGTCTCA
CTAGTCTCGTGCAGATGGACAGCACCGCTGAGCAATGGAAGCGGGTAGGCCTTTGGGGCAGCGGCCAATA
GCAGCTTTGCTCCTTCGCTTTCTGGGCTCAGAGGCTGGGAAGGGGTGGGTCCGGGGGCGGGCTCAGGGGC
GGGCTCAGGGGCGGGGCGGGCGCCCGAAGGTCCTCCGGAGGCCCGGCATTCTGCACGCTTCAAAAGCGCA
CGTCTGCCGCGCTGTTCTCCTCTTCCTCATCTCCGGGCCTTTCGACCTGCAATCGCCGCTAGCCGCCACC
ATGAAAAAGCCTGAACTCACCGCGACGTCTGTCGAGAAGTTTCTGATCGAAAAGTTCGACAGCGTCTCCG
ACCTGATGCAGCTCTCGGAGGGCGAAGAATCTCGTGCTTTCAGCTTCGATGTAGGAGGGCGTGGATATGT
CCTGCGGGTAAATAGCTGCGCCGATGGTTTCTACAAAGATCGTTATGTTTATCGGCACTTTGCATCGGCC
GCGCTCCCGATTCCGGAAGTGCTTGACATTGGGGAATTCAGCGAGAGCCTGACCTATTGCATCTCCCGCC
GTGCACAGGGTGTCACGTTGCAAGACCTGCCTGAAACCGAACTGCCCGCTGTTCTGCAGCCGGTCGCGGA
GGCCATGGATGCGATCGCTGCGGCCGATCTTAGCCAGACGAGCGGGTTCGGCCCATTCGGACCGCAAGGA
ATCGGTCAATACACTACATGGCGTGATTTCATATGCGCGATTGCTGATCCCCATGTGTATCACTGGCAAA
CTGTGATGGACGACACCGTCAGTGTAAGTGCTAGCCCCTAGGCCTGAATCGAAGTTCCTATTCTTCAAAA
GGTATAGGAACTTCGAGCTCGTCGACTGCAGAGGCCTGCATGCAAGCTTGGCGTAATCATGGTCATAGCT
GTTTCCTGTGTGAAATTGTTATCCGCTCACAATTCCACACAACATACGAGCCGGAAGCATAAAGTGTAAA
GCCTGGGGTGCCTAATGAGTGAGCTAACTCACATTAATTGCGTTGCGCTCACTGCCCGCTTTCCAGTCGG
GAAACCTGTCGTGCCAGCTGCATTAATGAATCGGCCAACGCGCGGGGAGAGGCGGTTTGCGTATTGGGCG
CTCTTCCGCTTCCTCGCTCACTGACTCGCTGCGCTCGGTCGTTCGGCTGCGGCGAGCGGTATCAGCTCAC
TCAAAGGCGGTAATACGGTTATCCACAGAATCAGGGGATAACGCAGGAAAGAACATGTGAGCAAAAGGCC
AGCAAAAGGCCAGGAACCGTAAAAAGGCCGCGTTGCTGGCGTTTTTCCATAGGCTCCGCCCCCCTGACGA
GCATCACAAAAATCGACGCTCAAGTCAGAGGTGGCGAAACCCGACAGGACTATAAAGATACCAGGCGTTT
CCCCCTGGAAGCTCCCTCGTGCGCTCTCCTGTTCCGACCCTGCCGCTTACCGGATACCTGTCCGCCTTTC
TCCCTTCGGGAAGCGTGGCGCTTTCTCATAGCTCACGCTGTAGGTATCTCAGTTCGGTGTAGGTCGTTCG
CTCCAAGCTGGGCTGTGTGCACGAACCCCCCGTTCAGCCCGACCGCTGCGCCTTATCCGGTAACTATCGT
CTTGAGTCCAACCCGGTAAGACACGACTTATCGCCACTGGCAGCAGCCACTGGTAACAGGATTAGCAGAG
CGAGGTATGTAGGCGGTGCTACAGAGTTCTTGAAGTGGTGGCCTAACTACGGCTACACTAGAAGAACAGT
ATTTGGTATCTGCGCTCTGCTGAAGCCAGTTACCTTCGGAAAAAGAGTTGGTAGCTCTTGATCCGGCAAA
CAAACCACCGCTGGTAGCGGTGGTTTTTTTGTTTGCAAGCAGCAGATTACGCGCAGAAAAAAAGGATCTC
AAGAAGATCCTTTGATCTTTTCTACGGGGTCTGACGCTCAGTGGAACGAAAACTCACGTTAAGGGATTTT
GGTCATGAGATTATCAAAAAGGATCTTCACCTAGATCCTTTTAAATTAAAAATGAAGTTTTAAATCAATC
TAAAGTATATATGAGTAAACTTGGTCTGACAGTTACCAATGCTTAATCAGTGAGGCACCTATCTCAGCGA
TCTGTCTATTTCGTTCATCCATAGTTGCCTGACTCCCCGTCGTGTAGATAACTACGATACGGGAGGGCTT
ACCATCTGGCCCCAGTGCTGCAATGATACCGCGAGACCCACGCTCACCGGCTCCAGATTTATCAGCAATA
AACCAGCCAGCCGGAAGGGCCGAGCGCAGAAGTGGTCCTGCAACTTTATCCGCCTCCATCCAGTCTATTA
ATTGTTGCCGGGAAGCTAGAGTAAGTAGTTCGCCAGTTAATAGTTTGCGCAACGTTGTTGCCATTGCTAC
AGGCATCGTGGTGTCACGCTCGTCGTTTGGTATGGCTTCATTCAGCTCCGGTTCCCAACGATCAAGGCGA
GTTACATGATCCCCCATGTTGTGCAAAAAAGCGGTTAGCTCCTTCGGTCCTCCGATCGTTGTCAGAAGTA
AGTTGGCCGCAGTGTTATCACTCATGGTTATGGCAGCACTGCATAATTCTCTTACTGTCATGCCATCCGT
AAGATGCTTTTCTGTGACTGGTGAGTACTCAACCAAGTCATTCTGAGAATAGTGTATGCGGCGACCGAGT
TGCTCTTGCCCGGCGTCAATACGGGATAATACCGCGCCACATAGCAGAACTTTAAAAGTGCTCATCATTG
GAAAACGTTCTTCGGGGCGAAAACTCTCAAGGATCTTACCGCTGTTGAGATCCAGTTCGATGTAACCCAC
TCGTGCACCCAACTGATCTTCAGCATCTTTTACTTTCACCAGCGTTTCTGGGTGAGCAAAAACAGGAAGG
CAAAATGCCGCAAAAAAGGGAATAAGGGCGACACGGAAATGTTGAATACTCATACTCTTCCTTTTTCAAT
ATTATTGAAGCATTTATCAGGGTTATTGTCTCATGAGCGGATACATATTTGAATGTATTTAGAAAAATAA
ACAAATAGGGGTTCCGCGCACATTTCCCCGAAAAGTGCCACCTGACGTCTAAGAAACCATTATTATCATG
ACATTAACCTATAAAAATAGGCGTATCACGAGGCCCTTTCGTC
